Addgene plasmid #109614: actc1b-mKate2-rab25a
Purpose: Muscle specific zebrafish expression of mKate2 fused to rab25a
Depositing lab: Rob Parton. Depositing organization: University of Queensland, Institute for Molecular Bioscience. Publication: In vivo cell biological screening identifies an endocytic capture mechanism for T-tubule formation. Hall TE, Martel N, Ariotti N, Xiong Z, Lo HP, Ferguson C, Rae J, Lim YW, Parton RG. Nat Commun. 2020 Jul 24;11(1):3711. doi: 10.1038/s41467-020-17486-w. PubMed 32709891.
Backbone
  Vector backbone: pDONR p2R-p3
  Vector type: Zebrafish plasmids
Growth in bacteria
  Bacterial resistance: Ampicillin, 100 μg/mL
  Growth temperature: 37°C
  Growth strain: DH5alpha
  Copy number: High Copy
Gene/Insert
  Gene/Insert name: rab25a
  Species: D. rerio (zebrafish)
  Entrez Gene: rab25a (a.k.a. rab25, si:dkeyp-84f11.7, zgc:101648)
  Tag / fusion protein: mKate2 (N terminal on insert)
  Cloning method: Gateway Cloning
Terms and licenses: Academic/Nonprofit Terms; Industry Terms: Not Available to Industry
How to cite: actc1b-mKate2-rab25a was a gift from Rob Parton (Addgene plasmid # 109614 ; http://n2t.net/addgene:109614 ; RRID:Addgene_109614)
