[The description below was written by a language model from this plasmid's Addgene catalogue record, the feature table of its GenBank file and pLannotate feature annotations shown in this document.]
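Description:
actc1b-mKate2-rab25a is a zebrafish expression plasmid assembled by multisite Gateway cloning to produce a red fluorescent Rab25a fusion protein specifically in muscle. The catalogue lists the backbone as pDONR p2R-p3. The annotated sequence, however, shows a finished four-site expression clone (attB4, attB1, attB2, attB3) in a pBluescript-like, ampicillin-resistant plasmid, so that entry probably refers to the donor vector used for the rab25a entry clone. The two sequence records differ slightly in length (9,576 and 9,594 bp) and in numbering origin, but describe the same arrangement. The plasmid is maintained in E. coli at high copy through a ColE1/pUC-type origin and selected with AmpR (beta-lactamase). Bacterial remnants include the lac promoter/operator, a T3 promoter and a fragment of a phage M13/f1 origin.

The payload reads in order from attB4 to attB3. An approximately 4 kb region between attB4 and attB1 carries no meaningful annotation. From the plasmid name and stated purpose, it presumably holds the actc1b (alpha-cardiac actin 1b) muscle promoter. After attB1 comes a Kozak consensus and the codon-optimised monomeric far-red protein mKate2, followed by attB2 and then the zebrafish rab25a coding sequence, which the automated annotation detected by homology to mouse Rab25. mKate2 is thus fused to the N terminus of Rab25a, joined through the sequence encoded by the attB2 site. An SV40 polyadenylation signal lies downstream of attB3. A short medaka tyrosinase-like fragment flanking the cassette is annotated, but neither table labels any transposon arms. The associated publication describes an in vivo cell biological screen of T-tubule formation, which is consistent with using the construct to image Rab25a localisation in live zebrafish muscle fibres.
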