LOCUS       Exported 9576 bp ds-DNA circular SYN 13-MAY-2021
DEFINITION  Muscle specific zebrafish expression of mKate2 fused to rab25a.
ACCESSION   .
VERSION     .
KEYWORDS    actc1b-mKate2-rab25a
SOURCE      synthetic DNA construct
  ORGANISM  synthetic DNA construct
REFERENCE   1 (bases 1 to 9576)
  TITLE     Parton Lab Plasmids for in vivo cell biology in the zebrafish
REFERENCE   2 (bases 1 to 9576)
  AUTHORS   .
  TITLE     Direct Submission
  JOURNAL   Exported May 13, 2021 from SnapGene Server 1.1.58
            http://www.snapgene.com
FEATURES             Location/Qualifiers
     source          1..9576
                     /organism="synthetic DNA construct"
                     /mol_type="other DNA"
     protein_bind    1..25
                     /gene="mutant version of attB"
                     /label=attB1
                     /bound_moiety="BP Clonase(TM)"
                     /note="recombination site for the Gateway(R) BP reaction"
     regulatory      26..35
                     /regulatory_class="other"
                     /note="vertebrate consensus sequence for strong initiation
                     of translation (Kozak, 1987)"
     CDS             32..727
                     /codon_start=1
                     /product="monomeric far-red fluorescent protein (Shcherbo
                     et al., 2009)"
                     /label=mKate2
                     /note="mammalian codon-optimized"
                     /translation="MVSELIKENMHMKLYMEGTVNNHHFKCTSEGEGKPYEGTQTMRIK
                     AVEGGPLPFAFDILATSFMYGSKTFINHTQGIPDFFKQSFPEGFTWERVTTYEDGGVLT
                     ATQDTSLQDGCLIYNVKIRGVNFPSNGPVMQKKTLGWEASTETLYPADGGLEGRADMAL
                     KLVGGGHLICNLKTTYRSKKPAKNLKMPGVYYVDRRLERIKEADKETYVEQHEVAVARY
                     CDLPSKLGHR"
     protein_bind    complement(729..753)
                     /gene="mutant version of attB"
                     /label=attB2
                     /bound_moiety="BP Clonase(TM)"
                     /note="recombination site for the Gateway(R) BP reaction"
     protein_bind    complement(1400..1420)
                     /gene="mutant version of attB"
                     /label=attB3
                     /bound_moiety="BP Clonase(TM)"
                     /note="core recombination site for the Gateway(R) BP
                     reaction"
     primer_bind     complement(1428..1444)
                     /label=M13 fwd
                     /note="common sequencing primer, one of multiple similar
                     variants"
     polyA_signal    1460..1594
                     /label=SV40 poly(A) signal
                     /note="SV40 polyadenylation signal"
     primer_bind     complement(1484..1503)
                     /label=EBV-rev
                     /note="SV40 polyA terminator, reverse primer"
     primer_bind     1538..1557
                     /label=SV40pA-R
                     /note="SV40 polyA, reverse primer"
     primer_bind     complement(2266..2282)
                     /label=SK primer
                     /note="common sequencing primer, one of multiple similar
                     variants"
     primer_bind     complement(2266..2282)
                     /label=pBluescriptSK
                     /note="For pBluescript vector"
     primer_bind     complement(2319..2339)
                     /label=T3
                     /note="T3 promoter, forward primer"
     promoter        complement(2319..2337)
                     /label=T3 promoter
                     /note="promoter for bacteriophage T3 RNA polymerase"
     primer_bind     complement(2358..2374)
                     /label=M13 rev
                     /note="common sequencing primer, one of multiple similar
                     variants"
     primer_bind     complement(2371..2393)
                     /label=M13/pUC Reverse
                     /note="In lacZ gene"
     protein_bind    2382..2398
                     /label=lac operator
                     /bound_moiety="lac repressor encoded by lacI"
                     /note="The lac repressor binds to the lac operator to
                     inhibit transcription in E. coli. This inhibition can be
                     relieved by adding lactose or
                     isopropyl-beta-D-thiogalactopyranoside (IPTG)."
     promoter        complement(2406..2436)
                     /label=lac promoter
                     /note="promoter for the E. coli lac operon"
     protein_bind    2451..2472
                     /label=CAP binding site
                     /bound_moiety="E. coli catabolite activator protein"
                     /note="CAP binding activates transcription in the presence
                     of cAMP."
     primer_bind     complement(2589..2606)
                     /label=L4440
                     /note="L4440 vector, forward primer"
     rep_origin      complement(2760..3348)
                     /direction=LEFT
                     /label=ori
                     /note="high-copy-number ColE1/pMB1/pBR322/pUC origin of
                     replication"
     primer_bind     complement(2840..2859)
                     /label=pBR322ori-F
                     /note="pBR322 origin, forward primer"
     CDS             complement(3519..4379)
                     /codon_start=1
                     /gene="bla"
                     /product="beta-lactamase"
                     /label=AmpR
                     /note="confers resistance to ampicillin, carbenicillin, and
                     related antibiotics"
                     /translation="MSIQHFRVALIPFFAAFCLPVFAHPETLVKVKDAEDQLGARVGYI
                     ELDLNSGKILESFRPEERFPMMSTFKVLLCGAVLSRIDAGQEQLGRRIHYSQNDLVEYS
                     PVTEKHLTDGMTVRELCSAAITMSDNTAANLLLTTIGGPKELTAFLHNMGDHVTRLDRW
                     EPELNEAIPNDERDTTMPVAMATTLRKLLTGELLTLASRQQLIDWMEADKVAGPLLRSA
                     LPAGWFIADKSGAGERGSRGIIAALGPDGKPSRIVVIYTTGSQATMDERNRQIAEIGAS
                     LIKHW"
     primer_bind     4142..4161
                     /label=Amp-R
                     /note="Ampicillin resistance gene, reverse primer"
     promoter        complement(4380..4484)
                     /gene="bla"
                     /label=AmpR promoter
     primer_bind     complement(4647..4668)
                     /label=F1ori-F
                     /note="F1 origin, forward primer"
     primer_bind     5564..5580
                     /label=M13 rev
                     /note="common sequencing primer, one of multiple similar
                     variants"
     protein_bind    5600..5620
                     /gene="mutant version of attB"
                     /label=attB4
                     /bound_moiety="BP Clonase(TM)"
                     /note="core recombination site for the Gateway(R) BP
                     reaction"
ORIGIN
        1 gcaagtttgt acaaaaaagc aggctgccac catggtgagc gagctgatta aggagaacat
       61 gcacatgaag ctgtacatgg agggcaccgt gaacaaccac cacttcaagt gcacatccga
      121 gggcgaaggc aagccctacg agggcaccca gaccatgaga atcaaggcgg tcgagggcgg
      181 ccctctcccc ttcgccttcg acatcctggc taccagcttc atgtacggca gcaaaacctt
      241 catcaaccac acccagggca tccccgactt ctttaagcag tccttccccg agggcttcac
      301 atgggagaga gtcaccacat acgaagacgg gggcgtgctg accgctaccc aggacaccag
      361 cctccaggac ggctgcctca tctacaacgt caagatcaga ggggtgaact tcccatccaa
      421 cggccctgtg atgcagaaga aaacactcgg ctgggaggcc tccaccgaga ccctgtaccc
      481 cgctgacggc ggcctggaag gcagagccga catggccctg aagctcgtgg gcgggggcca
      541 cctgatctgc aacttgaaga ccacatacag atccaagaaa cccgctaaga acctcaagat
      601 gcccggcgtc tactatgtgg acagaagact ggaaagaatc aaggaggccg acaaagagac
      661 ctacgtcgag cagcacgagg tggctgtggc cagatactgc gacctcccta gcaaactggg
      721 gcacagagac ccagctttct tgtacaaagt ggtggggaca gatttagcct acaactttgt
      781 cttcaaagtg gttttaattg gagaatcagg ggttggaaag agcaacctgc tgtcaaggtt
      841 taccaaaaac gagttcaacc atgacagtcg caccactatt ggcgtggagt tcagcactcg
      901 ctctgttcag gtggacagta tcaccatcaa agcccagatc tgggacactg cgggtctaga
      961 gcgctacagg gccatcacct cagcgtatta cagaggagca gtgggtgcgc tgctggtcta
     1021 tgacatcacc aaacacctga cctatgagag cgtggagcgc tggctgaagg aactgtatga
     1081 tcacgctgat cctcatatcg tggtcatgct ggtgggcaat aaaaatgacc tggcaactgt
     1141 gcgcactgta cccaccgagg aggccaaaga ctttgcagat gccaatggct tactttttat
     1201 ggagacttca gcattagagt cgactaatgt tgaatctgct ttcctcgaag ttctaacagc
     1261 aatacaccag aaagttgcta gtaaagaagt gaccagaggc tcgatcagcg ccgtgactct
     1321 tggacagaca cacggtccgt ccagggaatt ccaggagagc cgaagctgct gcaaaaactc
     1381 ctgaacacac cagaggacac aactttatta tacatagttg ataattcact ggccgtcgtt
     1441 ttacggtacc atcgatgatg atccagacat gataagatac attgatgagt ttggacaaac
     1501 cacaactaga atgcagtgaa aaaaatgctt tatttgtgaa atttgtgatg ctattgcttt
     1561 atttgtaacc attataagct gcaataaaca agttaacaac aacaattgca ttcattttat
     1621 gtttcaggtt cagggggagg tgtgggaggt tttttaaagc aagtaaaacc tctacaaatg
     1681 tggtatggct gattatgatc ctctagatca gatctgcgaa gatacggcca cgggtgctct
     1741 tgatcctgtg gctgattttg gactgtgctg ctcgcagctg ctgatgaatc acatacttcc
     1801 tccattttct tccactgatt gactgttata atttccctaa tttccaggtc aaggtgctgt
     1861 gcattgtggt aatagatgtg acatgacgtc acttccaaag gaccaatgaa catgtctgac
     1921 caatttcata taatgtgaaa acgattttca taggcagaat aaataacatt taaattaaac
     1981 tgggcatcag cgcaattcaa ttggtttggt aatagcaagg gaaaatagaa tgaagtgatc
     2041 tccaaaaaat aagtactttt tgactgtaaa taaaattgta aggagtaaaa agtacttttt
     2101 tttctaaaaa aatgtaatta agtaaaagta aaagtattga tttttaattg tactcaagta
     2161 aagtaaaaat ccccaaaaat aatacttaag tacagtaatc aagtaaaatt actcaagtac
     2221 tttacacctc tggttcttga ccccctacct tcagcaagcc cagcagatcc actagttcta
     2281 gagcggccgc caccgcggtg gagctccagc ttttgttccc tttagtgagg gttaattgcg
     2341 cgcttggcgt aatcatggtc atagctgttt cctgtgtgaa attgttatcc gctcacaatt
     2401 ccacacaaca tacgagccgg aagcataaag tgtaaagcct ggggtgccta atgagtgagc
     2461 taactcacat taattgcgtt gcgctcactg cccgctttcc agtcgggaaa cctgtcgtgc
     2521 cagctgcatt aatgaatcgg ccaacgcgcg gggagaggcg gtttgcgtat tgggcgctct
     2581 tccgcttcct cgctcactga ctcgctgcgc tcggtcgttc ggctgcggcg agcggtatca
     2641 gctcactcaa aggcggtaat acggttatcc acagaatcag gggataacgc aggaaagaac
     2701 atgtgagcaa aaggccagca aaaggccagg aaccgtaaaa aggccgcgtt gctggcgttt
     2761 ttccataggc tccgcccccc tgacgagcat cacaaaaatc gacgctcaag tcagaggtgg
     2821 cgaaacccga caggactata aagataccag gcgtttcccc ctggaagctc cctcgtgcgc
     2881 tctcctgttc cgaccctgcc gcttaccgga tacctgtccg cctttctccc ttcgggaagc
     2941 gtggcgcttt ctcatagctc acgctgtagg tatctcagtt cggtgtaggt cgttcgctcc
     3001 aagctgggct gtgtgcacga accccccgtt cagcccgacc gctgcgcctt atccggtaac
     3061 tatcgtcttg agtccaaccc ggtaagacac gacttatcgc cactggcagc agccactggt
     3121 aacaggatta gcagagcgag gtatgtaggc ggtgctacag agttcttgaa gtggtggcct
     3181 aactacggct acactagaag aacagtattt ggtatctgcg ctctgctgaa gccagttacc
     3241 ttcggaaaaa gagttggtag ctcttgatcc ggcaaacaaa ccaccgctgg tagcggtggt
     3301 ttttttgttt gcaagcagca gattacgcgc agaaaaaaag gatctcaaga agatcctttg
     3361 atcttttcta cggggtctga cgctcagtgg aacgaaaact cacgttaagg cattttggtc
     3421 atgagattat caaaaaggat cttcacctag atccttttaa attaaaaatg aagttttaaa
     3481 tcaatctaaa gtatatatga gtaaacttgg tctgacagtt accaatgctt aatcagtgag
     3541 gcacctatct cagcgatctg tctatttcgt tcatccatag ttgcctgact ccccgtcgtg
     3601 tagataacta cgatacggga gggcttacca tctggcccca gtgctgcaat gataccgcga
     3661 gacccacgct caccggctcc agatttatca gcaataaacc agccagccgg aagggccgag
     3721 cgcagaagtg gtcctgcaac tttatccgcc tccatccagt ctattaattg ttgccgggaa
     3781 gctagagtaa gtagttcgcc agttaatagt ttgcgcaacg ttgttgccat tgctacaggc
     3841 atcgtggtgt cacgctcgtc gtttggtatg gcttcattca gctccggttc ccaacgatca
     3901 aggcgagtta catgatcccc catgttgtgc aaaaaagcgg ttagctcctt cggtcctccg
     3961 atcgttgtca gaagtaagtt ggccgcagtg ttatcactca tggttatggc agcactgcat
     4021 aattctctta ctgtcatgcc atccgtaaga tgcttttctg tgactggtga gtactcaacc
     4081 aagtcattct gagaatagtg tatgcggcga ccgagttgct cttgcccggc gtcaatacgg
     4141 gataataccg cgccacatag cagaacttta aaagtgctca tcattggaaa acgttcttcg
     4201 gggcgaaaac tctcaaggat cttaccgctg ttgagatcca gttcgatgta acccactcgt
     4261 gcacccaact gatcttcagc atcttttact ttcaccagcg tttctgggtg agcaaaaaca
     4321 ggaaggcaaa atgccgcaaa aaagggaata agggcgacac ggaaatgttg aatactcata
     4381 ctcttccttt ttcaatatta ttgaagcatt tatcagggtt attgtctcat gagcggatac
     4441 atatttgaat gtatttagaa aaataaacaa ataggggttc cgcgcacatt tccccgaaaa
     4501 gtgccaccta aattgtaagc gttaatattt tgttaaaatt cgcgttaaat ttttgttaaa
     4561 tcagctcatt ttttaaccaa taggccgaaa tcggcaaaat cccttataaa tcaaaagaat
     4621 agaccgagat agggttgagt gttgttccag tttggaacaa gagtccacta ttaaagaacg
     4681 tggactccaa cgtcaaaggg cgaaaaaccg tctatcaggg cgatggccca cgctggctaa
     4741 gaactcatca gcctccccgg tccatctacc cacgtaccaa tgcaccaatt ggccacaatg
     4801 acggctacta catggtgcca ttccttcctc tttataggaa tggagactac ctcctgtcca
     4861 acaatgctct tggatacgag tacgcctacc tgttggaccc aggtcattgc acaacaccag
     4921 aaatgccctc tgatctgcaa aagacgtgaa tatctgttca gacacccata tccactctgt
     4981 tccacacagg tcagaggttt gtccaggagt tcttgacaga ggtgtaaaaa gtactcaaaa
     5041 attttactca agtgaaagta caagtactta gggaaaattt tactcaatta aaagtaaaag
     5101 tatctggcta gaatcttact tgagtaaaag taaaaaagta ctccattaaa attgtacttg
     5161 agtattaagg aagtaaaagt aaaagcaaga aagaaaacta gagattcttg tttaagcttt
     5221 taatctcaaa aaacattaaa tgaaatgcat acaaggtttt atcctgcttt agaactgttt
     5281 gtatttaatt atcaaactat aagacagaca atctaatgcc agtacacgct actcaaagtt
     5341 gtaaaacctc agatttaact tcagtagaag ctgattctca aaattgttag tgtcaagcct
     5401 agctcttttg gggctgaaaa gcaatcctgc agtgctgaaa agcctctcac aggcagccga
     5461 tgcgggaaga ggtgtattag tcttgataga gaggctgcaa atagcaggaa acgtgagcag
     5521 agactccctg gtgtctgaaa cacaggccag atgggccctc gagcaggaaa cagctatgac
     5581 catgattacg ccaagctatc aactttgtat agaaaagttg gcacgcgcag attccgtgtg
     5641 ggcctggtaa tatcttacca ttttaagcta ttttaagatt agggaaaaaa attaaataaa
     5701 actactttaa aattactttc cttaaaaagc aacatattta tttagttttt gtttaactgg
     5761 ctcaagattg taatatttta cttttacatg tttttttaag tacctaaatg tgttcaaaag
     5821 taaagtatgt tattgttttt tttttttaat gttagctaag ctttaaattg taatatatta
     5881 cttttaaaag tgacttttta aaaatgtaaa taaaaaagta actataaatg tgtaatgcat
     5941 gttatttctg tgggttttta attttcatct caactgggct tacaatttta acataataaa
     6001 aatcaaatca aatcaaatca ggcccttatt tgtcacatac actcttgtat actgaaataa
     6061 actaaatgtt gagaaaaatt taaatacacc aaaataacgc ataccttttt tgtaattacc
     6121 taagtaaaac atttagttcc ttttttaagt gactcaagat tgtaatctat taattgtaaa
     6181 agataaaact agtgatcaat ctgacgtgct tctatgcagc ctgtgagatt aattgtgatg
     6241 tttaattatt aaacaattta aatggatcaa acatttcaca tgtgcttatt gtgtccaaca
     6301 aaaccagcag aagcacttaa aaatattgca tgacaacatg agtttttaat gtaaattata
     6361 tatacttcct aaacgaagtt aatcatattt ctaaaataat aatgtcattg aaatatttaa
     6421 ataaatgata agctttagtt gattcaacat aaaattgaaa gcaataagga cttttttttt
     6481 ttacagcggt gaagcaaaag catgtaataa tcatataata taataaataa ataaataaat
     6541 aatggctctt ggtgcaaata tgaacacttt aaataaatat agaataaata tgatcaataa
     6601 gtcataacga tgtgttttat gttgattata atttaaacat gtttctaacg caagttttaa
     6661 aaactgtttt aaagtattat tttaagttat aagatcaatt tgactcaaca ttttgtagtg
     6721 aaaatatgtt gtgtaaaatt aatataatat acactataaa aatgcagggt tccacacaat
     6781 acattaatgt tgtcccaaca caaatcgatt aagttaacaa atatatgtgg attgaacata
     6841 aaaaattaag ttgtcccaat gaaatctcaa gaattgtgtt gtttcagctc attttaaata
     6901 agtagtttta acaagtaaaa aataacatat ttttgagtgt gtatatatat atattacaaa
     6961 atataataat ataaaatgta aaagatataa accatgctac atatatttaa gagctatttt
     7021 gcacattact tttttgcaag ccattttagt gtttttttta caaatatata ttagctaaat
     7081 atacaatatc ttaaatatac aattaatcag acatgcaatt aatgcattta acctacataa
     7141 aaatacatga tcaacatatg ttttatgctg attacaacta aatcaaacgt aatgaaatta
     7201 atttataaaa gcgatttaaa tatgtcaata ttttaagtta aaatcacttg aaacctacta
     7261 taaatgaact taaattaaaa aaatctcctt taattccaat gcaacagtgt tgttttttca
     7321 gctgaggacc cccggtgcag atggttggcc cccggcccgc tattctaagg aagcctttct
     7381 taattttagg gcggcgctgc atgcgctcag atcagattca cgggtggaga gggttatttt
     7441 ctctttttta ttttttcttg cctgctcata tttgggcctg tgtgaacccc aggctccgcc
     7501 tcggccccca ggagccgctc ttatttaaag gggatcctcg ccttcagtct tcgtcccagt
     7561 ggaagcatca gtcttgtgat aacaacttgg tgagtcctac agaccagcgc tcgactctag
     7621 gctttaaatg cattgatttc tctggattag ctaccgggag agttttaact ttgcttatta
     7681 gtcttgtgct cgaactgcta ggtttaaaga gtgttttctc taatgcatgc atgaagcgac
     7741 agctgaaaac cagaaataga gcgtttgtcc tcctgttaaa ctctagcctt tctttggcat
     7801 ttgtcagtcc gagtcttcag ctgccggcag gagattgggt ttcagtaaca cttgctgagc
     7861 acaaactaca cgtgctttct tcagatttaa ttcattatta atcattctag atttaaatga
     7921 tgttcttact cattgctgat tattttagcc ttgcggagca gattaaatga gcacgtgttt
     7981 cattaagatt gatttaaata taattaatat ttcaccactg tagttttaaa attgccttct
     8041 aagtcatggt tgatttttaa taggtatcgg ctctaattag attactattt tggtttttaa
     8101 atgttatttc tatttcattt gtaggctcgt ttttaatgtg attttattag attctagttt
     8161 taaaatcatc tcttagcctt aatgagcaga ctgaatgaac atgtttcatt aagattaact
     8221 tcattataat gaattattta atcattctag tgggttataa atcagctcta tttaaattaa
     8281 ttgtcgtgtt tatttctatt taatttttga ttattttttc agggtcgttt ttatgtgatt
     8341 ttttcccgtt tctaatttta aactaattgt ttgattttta tatgattcga ctctttttaa
     8401 atgaattgtt ttgctttttt tattgagcat atatatatta tacaatttca atcaacaatt
     8461 gttgtgcttt ttaaatgttg tttctatttc atttctaggg tcgattttat tcgattctag
     8521 ttttaaaatc gtgattttta acttctaacc ttactgagca gactgaatga acatgtttca
     8581 tcaagattaa cttcattata gttaattatt gaatcgtgct agtggtttat aaatcagctc
     8641 tatttaaatt aatcatcatc attatttcta tttaattttt attatttctt taggattatt
     8701 tttatgtgat ttttttcacg ttctagtttt aaactcaatg ctcattactg ctcacccttg
     8761 ctgagcagtc tttcgttaag attaaattaa ttaataacca ttctagtttt aaaacagtgt
     8821 cttaaggcat agctgatatt ttacaagttt actatttaat atatctcctt tcttttttta
     8881 gggtcgattt catctgattt gattaatttt tattatcttc actaagcttt ttgttctagg
     8941 ttttattctc agtattatta ctgttatatt tgaactgaat ttctcctcat agtttattca
     9001 ttttatttat ttattttttg tttattcgct attttgtatt ttagttttta attagaaatt
     9061 ttattagaat cgttttgaac tagtttttat gcactctaac attaatatta aatcataact
     9121 attattttta ttataattta tttgtgttta tctttttgtg tagctttcat gtgtttttat
     9181 tttagtttta ttatgtttgc attgaatttt ttggactagt ttatataacg atatacagaa
     9241 aagccatgac aacaaatgtt tttataatac ctattaagta taagctaatc agatttccac
     9301 tattctgttc aaagttaaca ttattagcca ttctgatgga tcatttgaca tttgtcatat
     9361 gtctttatga acactgctct ttcagatgcc acttttaaag ctgtttttta cagtaaatga
     9421 acgtttatta ttatgacatt atttcctaag gcctctagag tacagcagga tgtggcgtgt
     9481 gcattaccgt gtaattatgc tgactgtaaa tgtgcattta tagactgtca gcatgtctga
     9541 ctgtgcgctg ttgtgattgg tcctgcacag accaag
//
