Features (pLannotate 1.2.2; 21 found; start..end, strand, type, name):
      7..228     -  rep_origin     M13 ori (fragment): M13 bacteriophage origin of replication; arrow indicates direction of (+) strand synthesis
    228..515     +  CDS            tyr (fragment): TYRO_ORYLA - Also known as tyro. Experimental evidence at transcript level: Swiss-Prot protein existence level 2. This is a copper-containing oxidase that functions in the formation of pigments such as melanins and other polyphenolic compounds. From Oryzias latipes (Japanese rice fish) (Japanese killifish).
   1097..1117    +  protein_bind   attB4: mutant version of attB; core recombination site for the Gateway® BP reaction BP Clonase™
   2025..2041    -  promoter       copia promoter (fragment): strong promoter from the Drosophila transposable element copia (Sinclair et al., 1986)
   5093..5113    +  protein_bind   attB1: mutant version of attB; core recombination site for the Gateway® BP reaction BP Clonase™
   5123..5818    +  CDS            mKate2: mKate2 is a basic (constitutively fluorescent) red fluorescent protein published in 2009, derived from Entacmaea quadricolor. It is reported to be a rapidly-maturing monomer with moderate acid sensitivity.
   5820..5844    -  protein_bind   attB2: mutant version of attB; recombination site for the Gateway® BP reaction BP Clonase™
   5849..6463    +  CDS            Rab25: RAB25_MOUSE - Experimental evidence at protein level: Swiss-Prot protein existence level 1. Involved in the regulation of cell survival. Promotes invasive migration of cells in which it functions to localize and maintain integrin alpha-V/beta-1 at the tips of extending pseudopodia. Involved in the regulation of epithelial morphogenesis through the control of CLDN4 expression and localization at tight junctions (PubMed:22696678). May selectively regulate the apical recycling pathway. Together with MYO5B regulates transcytosis (By similarity). From Mus musculus (Mouse).
   6491..6511    -  protein_bind   attB3: mutant version of attB; core recombination site for the Gateway® BP reaction BP Clonase™
   6515..6535    +  CDS            lacZα (fragment): LacZα fragment of β-galactosidase; lacZ fragment
   6551..6685    -  polyA_signal   SV40 poly(A) signal: SV40 polyadenylation signal
   6708..6791    -  CDS            large T antigen (fragment): large T antigen from SV40 (simian virus 40)
   7357..7397    -  misc_feature   MCS (fragment): pBluescript multiple cloning site
   7410..7428    -  promoter       T3 promoter: promoter for bacteriophage T3 RNA polymerase
   7473..7489    -  protein_bind   lac operator: The lac repressor binds to the lac operator to inhibit transcription in E. coli. This inhibition can be relieved by adding lactose or isopropyl-β-D-thiogalactopyranoside (IPTG). lac repressor encoded by lacI
   7497..7527    -  promoter       lac promoter: promoter for the E. coli lac operon
   7542..7563    -  protein_bind   CAP binding site: CAP binding activates transcription in the presence of cAMP. E. coli catabolite activator protein
   7576..7668    -  CDS            lacI (fragment): lac repressor; lacI; The lac repressor binds to the lac operator to inhibit transcription in E. coli. This inhibition can be relieved by adding lactose or isopropyl-β-D-thiogalactopyranoside (IPTG).
   7851..8439    -  rep_origin     ori: high-copy-number ColE1/pMB1/pBR322/pUC origin of replication
   8610..9470    -  CDS            AmpR: β-lactamase; bla; confers resistance to ampicillin, carbenicillin, and related antibiotics
   9471..9575    -  promoter       AmpR promoter: bla
>Addgene plasmid #109614 | actc1b-mKate2-rab25a | depositor full sequence | sequence record 206551 | Full Sequence
CCACCTAAATTGTAAGCGTTAATATTTTGTTAAAATTCGCGTTAAATTTTTGTTAAATCAGCTCATTTTT
TAACCAATAGGCCGAAATCGGCAAAATCCCTTATAAATCAAAAGAATAGACCGAGATAGGGTTGAGTGTT
GTTCCAGTTTGGAACAAGAGTCCACTATTAAAGAACGTGGACTCCAACGTCAAAGGGCGAAAAACCGTCT
ATCAGGGCGATGGCCCACGCTGGCTAAGAACTCATCAGCCTCCCCGGTCCATCTACCCACGTACCAATGC
ACCAATTGGCCACAATGACGGCTACTACATGGTGCCATTCCTTCCTCTTTATAGGAATGGAGACTACCTC
CTGTCCAACAAGGCTCTTGGATACGAGTACGCCTACCTGTTGGACCCAGGTCATTGCACAACACCAGAAA
TGCCCTCTGATCTGCAAAAGACGTGAATATCTGTTCAGACACCCATATCCACTCTGTTCCACACAGGTCA
GAGGTTTGTCCAGGAGTTCTTGACAGAGGTGTAAAAAGTACTCAAAAATTTTACTCAAGTGAAAGTACAA
GTACTTAGGGAAAATTTTACTCAATTAAAAGTAAAAGTATCTGGCTAGAATCTTACTTGAGTAAAAGTAA
AAAAGTACTCCATTAAAATTGTACTTGAGTATTAAGGAAGTAAAAGTAAAAGCAAGAAAGAAAACTAGAG
ATTCTTGTTTAAGCTTTTAATCTCAAAAAACATTAAATGAAATGCATACAAGGTTTTATCCTGCTTTAGA
ACTGTTTGTATTTAATTATCAAACTATAAGACAGACAATCTAATGCCAGTACACGCTACTCAAAGTTGTA
AAACCTCAGATTTAACTTCAGTAGAAGCTGATTCTCAAAATTGTTAGTGTCAAGCCTAGCTCTTTTGGGG
CTGAAAAGCAATCCTGCAGTGCTGAAAAGCCTCTCACAGGCAGCCGATGCGGGAAGAGGTGTATTAGTCT
TGATAGAGAGGCTGCAAATAGCAGGAAACGTGAGCAGAGACTCCCTGGTGTCTGAAACACAGGCCAGATG
GGCCCTCGAGCAGGAAACAGCTATGACCATGATTACGCCAAGCTATCAACTTTGTATAGAAAAGTTGGCA
CGCGCAGATTCCGTGTGGGCCTGGTAATATCTTACCATTTTAAGCTATTTTAAGATTAGGGAAAAAAATT
AAATAAAACTACTTTAAAATTACTTTCCTTAAAAAGCAACATATTTATTTAGTTTTTGTTTAACTGGCTC
AAGATTGTAATATTTTACTTTTACATGTTTTTTTTAAGTACCTAAATGTGTTCAAAAGTAAAGTATGTTA
TTGTTTTTTTTTTTTTAATGTTAGCTAAGCTTTAAATTGTAATATATTACTTTTAAAAGTGACTTTTTAA
AAATGTAAATAAAAAAGTAACTATAAATGTGTAATGCATGTTATTTCTGTGGGTTTTTTAATTTTCATCT
CAACTGGGCTTACAATTTTAACATAATAAAAATCAAATCAAATCAAATCAGGCCCTTATTTGTCACATAC
ACTCTTGTATACTGAAATAAACTAAATGTTGAGAAAAATTTAAATACACCAAAATAACGCATACCTTTTT
TGTAATTACCTAAGTAAAACATTTAGTTCCTTTTTTAAGTGACTCAAGATTGTAATCTATTAATTGTAAA
AGATAAAACTAGTGATCAATCTGACGTGCTTCTATGCAGCCTGTGAGATTAATTGTGATGTTTAATTATT
AAACAATTTAAATGGATCAAACATTTCACATGTGCTTATTGTGTCCAACAAAACCAGCAGAAGCACTTAA
AAATATTGCATGACAACATGAGTTTTTAATGTAAATTATATATACTTCCTAAACGAAGTTAATCATATTT
TCTAAAATAATAATGTCATTGAAATATTTAAATAAATGATAANCTTTAGTTGATTCAACATAAAATTGAA
AGCAATAAGGACTTTTTTTTTTTTACAGCGGTGAAGCAAAAGCNTGNAAATAATCATATAAATATAATAA
ATAAATAAATAAAATAATGGTTCTTGGTGCAAATATGAACACTTTAAATAAATATAGAATAAATATGATC
AATAAGTCATAACGACGTGTTTTATGTTGATTATAATTTAAACATGTTTCTAACGCAAGTTTTAAAAACT
GTTTTAAAGTATTATTTTAAGTTATAAGATCAATTTGACTCAACATTTTGTAGTGAAAATATGTTGTGTA
AAATTAATATAATATACACTATAAAAATGCAAGGTTCCACACAATTCATTCATGTTGTCCCAACACAAAT
CGATTAAGTTAACAAATATATGTGGATTGAACATAAAAAATTAAGTTGTCCCAATGAAATCTCAAGAATT
GTGTTGTTTCAGCTCATTTTAAATAAGTAGTTTTAACAAGTAAAAAATAACATATTTTTGAGTGTGTATA
TATATATATTTATATATTACAAAATATAATAATATAAAATGTAAAAGATATAAACCATGCTACATATATT
TAAGAGCTATTTTGCACATTACTTTTTTGCAAGCCATTTGAGTGTTTTTTTACAAATATATATTAGCTAA
ATATACAATATCTTAAATATACAATTAATCAGACATGCAAAAAATGCATTTAACCTACATAAAAATACAT
GATCAACATATGTTTTATGCTGATTACAACTAAATCAAACGTAATGAAATTAATTTATAAAAGCGATTTA
AATATGTCAATATTTTAAGTTAAAATCACTTGAAACCTACTATAAATGAACTTAAATTTAAAAAATCTCC
TTTAATTCCAATGCAGCACTGTTGTTTTTTCAGCTGAGGACCCCCGGTGCAGATGGTTGGCCCCCGGCCC
GCTATTCTAAGGAAGCCTTTCTTAATTTTAGGGCGGCGCTGCATGCGCTCAGATCAGATTCACGGGTGGA
GAGGGTTATTTTCTCTTTTTTATTTTTTCTTGCCTGCTCATATTTGGGCCTGTGTGAACCCCAGGCTCCG
CCTCGGCCCCCAGGAGCCGCTCTTATTTAAAGGGGATCCTCGCCTTCAGTCTTCGTCCCAGTGGAAGCAT
CAGTCTTGTGATAACAACTTGGTGAGTCCTACAGACCAGCGCTCGACTCTAGGCTTTAAATGCATTGATT
TCTCTGGATTAGCTACCGGGAGAGTTTTAACTTTGCTTATTAGTCTTGTGCTTGAACTGCTAGGTTTAAA
GAGGGTTTTCTCTAATGCATGCATGAAGCGACAGCTGAAAACCAGAAATAGAGCGTTTGTCCTCCTGTTA
AACTCTAGCCTTTCTTTGGCATTTGTCAGTCCGAGTCTTCAGCTGCCGGCAGGAGATTGGGTTTCAGTAA
CACTTGCTGAGCACAAACTACACGTGCTTCCTTCAGATTTAATTCATTATTAATCATTCTAGATTTAAAT
GATCTTCTTACTCATTGCTGATTATTTTAGCCTTGCGGAGCAGATTAAATGAGCACGTGTTTATTAAGAT
TGATTTAAATATAATTAATATTTCACCACTGTAGTTTTAAAATTGCCTTCTAAGTCATGGTTGATTTTTA
ATAGGTATCGGCTCTAATTAGATTACTATTTTGGTTTTTAAATGTTATTTCTATTTCATTTGTAGGCTCG
TTTTTAATGTGATTTTATTAGATTCTAGTTTTAAAATCATCTTTTAGCCTTACTGAGCAGACTGAATGAA
CATGTTTCATTAAGATTAACTTCATTATAGTTAATTATTTAATCATTCTAGTGGATTATAAATCAGCTCT
ATTTAAATTGATTGTCGTGTTTATTTCTATTTGATTTTTGATTATTTTTTAAGGTCGTTTTTATGTGATT
TTTCCCCGATTCTAATTTTAAACTAATTGTTTGATTTTTATATGATTCGACTCTTTTTAAATGAATTGTT
TTGCTTTTTTTATTGAGCATATATATATATTATACAATTTCAATCAACAATTGTTGTGCTTTTTAAATGT
TGTTTCTATTTCATTTCTAGGGTCGATTTTATTCGATTCTAGTTTTAAAATCGTGATTTCTAACTCCTAA
CCTTACTGAGCAGACTGAATGAACATGTTTCATCAAGATTAACTTCATTATAGTTAATTATTGAATCGGG
CTAGTGGTTTATAAATCAGCTCTATTATAAATTAATTGTCATCATTATTTCTATTTAATTTTTATTATTT
TTTTAGGATTATTTTTAAGGGATTTTTTTCACGTTCTAGTTTTAAACTCAATGCTCATTACTGCTCACCC
TTGCTGAGCAGTCTTTCGTTAAGATTAAATTAATTAATAACCCATTCTAGTTTTAAAACAGTGTCTTAAG
GCATAGCTGATATTTTACAAGTTTACTATTTAATATATCTCCATTTCTTTTTTTAGGGTCGATTTCATCT
GATTTGATTAATTTTTATTATCTTCACTAAGCTTTTTGTTCTAGGTTTTATTCTCAGTATTATTACTGTT
ATATTTGAACTGAATTTCTCCTCATAGTTTATTCATTTTATTTATTTATTTTTTGTTTATTCGCTATTTT
GTATTTTAGTTTTTAATTAGAAATTTTATTAGAATCGTTTTGAACTAGTTTTTATGCACTCTAACATTAA
TATTAAATCATAACTATTATTTTTATTATAATTTATTTGTGTTTATCTTTTTGTGTAGCTTTCATGTGTT
TTTATTTTAGTTTTATTATGTTTGCATTGAATTTTTTGGACTAGTTTATATAACGATATACAGAAAAGCC
ATGACAACAAATGTTTTTATAATACCTATTAAGTATAAGCTAATCAGATTTCCACTATTCTGTTCAAAGT
TAACATTATTAGCCATTCTGATGGATCATTTGACATTTGTCATATGTCTTTATGAACACTGCTCTTTCAG
ATGCCACTTTTAAAGCTGTTTTTTACAGTAAATGAACGTTTATTATTATGACATTATTTCCTAAGGCCTC
TAGAGTACAGCAGGATGTGGCGTGTGCATTACTGTGTAATTATGCTGACTGTAAATGTGCATTTATAGAC
TGTCAGCATGTCTGACTGTGCGCTGTTGTGATTTGTCCTGCACAGACCAAGGCAAGTTTGTACAAAAAAG
CAGGCTGCCACCATGGTGAGCGAGCTGATTAAGGAGAACATGCACATGAAGCTGTACATGGAGGGCACCG
TGAACAACCACCACTTCAAGTGCACATCCGAGGGCGAAGGCAAGCCCTACGAGGGCACCCAGACCATGAG
AATCAAGGCGGTCGAGGGCGGCCCTCTCCCCTTCGCCTTCGACATCCTGGCTACCAGCTTCATGTACGGC
AGCAAAACCTTCATCAACCACACCCAGGGCATCCCCGACTTCTTTAAGCAGTCCTTCCCCGAGGGCTTCA
CATGGGAGAGAGTCACCACATACGAAGACGGGGGCGTGCTGACCGCTACCCAGGACACCAGCCTCCAGGA
CGGCTGCCTCATCTACAACGTCAAGATCAGAGGGGTGAACTTCCCATCCAACGGCCCTGTGATGCAGAAG
AAAACACTCGGCTGGGAGGCCTCCACCGAGACCCTGTACCCCGCTGACGGCGGCCTGGAAGGCAGAGCCG
ACATGGCCCTGAAGCTCGTGGGCGGGGGCCACCTGATCTGCAACTTGAAGACCACATACAGATCCAAGAA
ACCCGCTAAGAACCTCAAGATGCCCGGCGTCTACTATGTGGACAGAAGACTGGAAAGAATCAAGGAGGCC
GACAAAGAGACCTACGTCGAGCAGCACGAGGTGGCTGTGGCCAGATACTGCGACCTCCCTAGCAAACTGG
GGCACAGAGACCCAGCTTTCTTGTACAAAGTGGTGGGGACAGATTTAGCCTACAACTTTGTCTTCAAAGT
GGTTTTAATTGGAGAATCAGGGGTTGGAAAGAGCAACCTGCTGTCAAGGTTTACCAAAAACGAGTTCAAC
CATGACAGTCGCACCACTATTGGCGTGGAGTTCAGCACTCGCTCTGTTCAGGTGGACAGTATCACCATCA
AAGCCCAGATCTGGGACACTGCGGGTCTAGAGCGCTACAGGGCCATCACCTCAGCGTATTACAGAGGAGC
AGTGGGTGCGCTGCTGGTCTATGACATCACCAAACACCTGACCTATGAGAGCGTGGAGCGCTGGCTGAAG
GAACTGTATGATCACGCTGATCCTCATATCGTGGTCATGCTGGTGGGCAATAAAAATGACCTGGCAACTG
TGCGCACTGTACCCACCGAGGAGGCCAAAGACTTTGCAGATGCCAATGGCTTACTTTTTATGGAGACTTC
AGCATTAGAGTCGACTAATGTTGAATCTGCTTTCCTCGAAGTTCTAACAGCAATACACCAGAAAGTTGCT
AGTAAAGAAGTGACCAGAGGCTCGATCAGCGCCGTGACTCTTGGACAGACACACGGTCCGTCCAGGGAAT
TCCAGGAGAGCCGAAGCTGCTGCAAAAACTCCTGAACACACCAGAGGACACAACTTTATTATACATAGTT
GATAATTCACTGGCCGTCGTTTTACGGTACCATCGATGATGATCCAGACATGATAAGATACATTGATGAG
TTTGGACAAACCACAACTAGAATGCAGTGAAAAAAATGCTTTATTTGTGAAATTTGTGATGCTATTGCTT
TATTTGTAACCATTATAAGCTGCAATAAACAAGTTAACAACAACAATTGCATTCATTTTATGTTTCAGGT
TCAGGGGGAGGTGTGGGAGGTTTTTTAAAGCAAGTAAAACCTCTACAAATGTGGTATGGCTGATTATGAT
CCTCTAGATCAGATCTGCGAAGATACGGCCACGGGTGCTCTTGATCCTGTGGCTGATTTTGGACTGTGCT
GCTCGCAGCTGCTGATGAATCACATACTTCCTCCATTTTCTTCCACTGATTGACTGTTATAATTTCCCTA
ATTTCCAGGTCAAGGTGCTGTGCATTGTGGTAATAGATGTGACATGACGTCACTTCCAAAGGACCAATGA
ACATGTCTGACCAATTTCATATAATGTGAAAACGATTTTCATAGGCAGAATAAATAACATTTAAATTAAA
CTGGGCATCAGCGCAATTCAATTGGTTTGGTAATAGCAAGGGAAAATAGAATGAAGTGATCTCCAAAAAA
TAAGTACTTTTTGACTGTAAATAAAATTGTAAGGAGTAAAAAGTACTTTTTTTTCTAAAAAAATGTAATT
AAGTAAAAGTAAAAGTATTGATTTTTAATTGTACTCAAGTAAAGTAAAAATCCCCAAAAATAATACTTAA
GTACAGTAATCAAGTAAAATTACTCAAGTACTTTACACCTCTGGTTCTTGACCCCCTACCTTCAGCAAGC
CCAGCAGATCCACTAGTTCTAGAGCGGCCGCCACCGCGGTGGAGCTCCAGCTTTTGTTCCCTTTAGTGAG
GGTTAATTGCGCGCTTGGCGTAATCATGGTCATAGCTGTTTCCTGTGTGAAATTGTTATCCGCTCACAAT
TCCACACAACATACGAGCCGGAAGCATAAAGTGTAAAGCCTGGGGTGCCTAATGAGTGAGCTAACTCACA
TTAATTGCGTTGCGCTCACTGCCCGCTTTCCAGTCGGGAAACCTGTCGTGCCAGCTGCATTAATGAATCG
GCCAACGCGCGGGGAGAGGCGGTTTGCGTATTGGGCGCTCTTCCGCTTCCTCGCTCACTGACTCGCTGCG
CTCGGTCGTTCGGCTGCGGCGAGCGGTATCAGCTCACTCAAAGGCGGTAATACGGTTATCCACAGAATCA
GGGGATAACGCAGGAAAGAACATGTGAGCAAAAGGCCAGCAAAAGGCCAGGAACCGTAAAAAGGCCGCGT
TGCTGGCGTTTTTCCATAGGCTCCGCCCCCCTGACGAGCATCACAAAAATCGACGCTCAAGTCAGAGGTG
GCGAAACCCGACAGGACTATAAAGATACCAGGCGTTTCCCCCTGGAAGCTCCCTCGTGCGCTCTCCTGTT
CCGACCCTGCCGCTTACCGGATACCTGTCCGCCTTTCTCCCTTCGGGAAGCGTGGCGCTTTCTCATAGCT
CACGCTGTAGGTATCTCAGTTCGGTGTAGGTCGTTCGCTCCAAGCTGGGCTGTGTGCACGAACCCCCCGT
TCAGCCCGACCGCTGCGCCTTATCCGGTAACTATCGTCTTGAGTCCAACCCGGTAAGACACGACTTATCG
CCACTGGCAGCAGCCACTGGTAACAGGATTAGCAGAGCGAGGTATGTAGGCGGTGCTACAGAGTTCTTGA
AGTGGTGGCCTAACTACGGCTACACTAGAAGGACAGTATTTGGTATCTGCGCTCTGCTGAAGCCAGTTAC
CTTCGGAAAAAGAGTTGGTAGCTCTTGATCCGGCAAACAAACCACCGCTGGTAGCGGTGGTTTTTTTGTT
TGCAAGCAGCAGATTACGCGCAGAAAAAAAGGATCTCAAGAAGATCCTTTGATCTTTTCTACGGGGTCTG
ACGCTCAGTGGAACGAAAACTCACGTTAAGGGATTTTGGTCATGAGATTATCAAAAAGGATCTTCACCTA
GATCCTTTTAAATTAAAAATGAAGTTTTAAATCAATCTAAAGTATATATGAGTAAACTTGGTCTGACAGT
TACCAATGCTTAATCAGTGAGGCACCTATCTCAGCGATCTGTCTATTTCGTTCATCCATAGTTGCCTGAC
TCCCCGTCGTGTAGATAACTACGATACGGGAGGGCTTACCATCTGGCCCCAGTGCTGCAATGATACCGCG
AGACCCACGCTCACCGGCTCCAGATTTATCAGCAATAAACCAGCCAGCCGGAAGGGCCGAGCGCAGAAGT
GGTCCTGCAACTTTATCCGCCTCCATCCAGTCTATTAATTGTTGCCGGGAAGCTAGAGTAAGTAGTTCGC
CAGTTAATAGTTTGCGCAACGTTGTTGCCATTGCTACAGGCATCGTGGTGTCACGCTCGTCGTTTGGTAT
GGCTTCATTCAGCTCCGGTTCCCAACGATCAAGGCGAGTTACATGATCCCCCATGTTGTGCAAAAAAGCG
GTTAGCTCCTTCGGTCCTCCGATCGTTGTCAGAAGTAAGTTGGCCGCAGTGTTATCACTCATGGTTATGG
CAGCACTGCATAATTCTCTTACTGTCATGCCATCCGTAAGATGCTTTTCTGTGACTGGTGAGTACTCAAC
CAAGTCATTCTGAGAATAGTGTATGCGGCGACCGAGTTGCTCTTGCCCGGCGTCAATACGGGATAATACC
GCGCCACATAGCAGAACTTTAAAAGTGCTCATCATTGGAAAACGTTCTTCGGGGCGAAAACTCTCAAGGA
TCTTACCGCTGTTGAGATCCAGTTCGATGTAACCCACTCGTGCACCCAACTGATCTTCAGCATCTTTTAC
TTTCACCAGCGTTTCTGGGTGAGCAAAAACAGGAAGGCAAAATGCCGCAAAAAAGGGAATAAGGGCGACA
CGGAAATGTTGAATACTCATACTCTTCCTTTTTCAATATTATTGAAGCATTTATCAGGGTTATTGTCTCA
TGAGCGGATACATATTTGAATGTATTTAGAAAAATAAACAAATAGGGGTTCCGCGCACATTTCCCCGAAA
AGTG
